Addgene plasmid #247941: pAAV-CMVenh synapsin-intron-eGFP
Purpose: AAV transfer plasmid encoding enhanced Green Fluoresence Protein control of the CMVie enhanced synapsin1 promoter
Depositing lab: Veerle Baekelandt. Depositing organization: Katholieke Universiteit Leuven. Publication: rAAV2/7 vector-mediated overexpression of alpha-synuclein in mouse substantia nigra induces protein aggregation and progressive dose-dependent neurodegeneration. Oliveras-Salva M, Van der Perren A, Casadei N, Stroobants S, Nuber S, D'Hooge R, Van den Haute C, Baekelandt V. Mol Neurodegener. 2013 Nov 25;8:44. doi: 10.1186/1750-1326-8-44. PubMed 24267638.
Backbone
  Vector backbone: pAAV
  Backbone manufacturer: Wilson
  Backbone size w/o insert (bp): 5042
  Total vector size (bp): 5760
  Vector type: AAV
Growth in bacteria
  Bacterial resistance: Ampicillin, 100 μg/mL
  Growth temperature: 30°C
  Growth strain: NEB Stable
  Copy number: Unknown
Gene/Insert
  Gene/Insert name: eGFP
  Insert size (bp): 720
  Promoter: CMVenh synapsin
  Cloning method: Restriction Enzyme; 5′ cloning site BamHI (not destroyed); 3′ cloning site MluI (not destroyed)
  Sequencing primers: 5′ GGTTACAAGACAGGTTTAAGGAG
Terms and licenses: Academic/Nonprofit Terms; Industry Terms: Not Available to Industry
How to cite: pAAV-CMVenh synapsin-intron-eGFP was a gift from Veerle Baekelandt (Addgene plasmid # 247941 ; http://n2t.net/addgene:247941 ; RRID:Addgene_247941)
