[The description below was written by a language model from this plasmid's Addgene catalogue record and pLannotate feature annotations shown in this document.]
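Description:
pAAV-CMVenh synapsin-intron-eGFP is an adeno-associated virus transfer plasmid of about 5.8 kb, built on a pAAV backbone, that supplies the vector genome for producing recombinant AAV particles expressing EGFP in neurons. In bacteria it replicates from a high-copy ColE1/pUC-type origin and is selected with ampicillin through the β-lactamase gene. The backbone also carries an f1 phage origin and remnants of a lac cloning region (lacZα and lacI fragments, CAP site, lac promoter and operator), which play no part in the viral payload. The record lists a recombination-deficient growth strain, which is the usual way of keeping the repeat-rich ITRs intact.

The expression cassette sits between two AAV2 inverted terminal repeats, the only cis elements needed for replication and packaging of the genome when rep, cap and helper functions are provided in trans. Transcription is driven by a hybrid promoter in which the human cytomegalovirus immediate-early enhancer is placed upstream of a human synapsin I promoter fragment, a design meant to raise expression while retaining the neuron-restricted activity of synapsin. A chimeric β-globin/immunoglobulin intron follows the promoter to improve transcript processing. It precedes the 720 bp EGFP coding sequence, which is cloned between BamHI and MluI sites that remain intact. A WPRE fragment and the bovine growth hormone polyadenylation signal complete the cassette, enhancing mRNA stability and 3′ end formation.

The associated publication concerns rAAV2/7-mediated α-synuclein overexpression in mouse substantia nigra. This suggests the plasmid serves as a fluorescent reporter or control vector for neuronal transduction experiments, although the record does not spell out that role.
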