Features (pLannotate 1.2.2; 17 found; start..end, strand, type, name):
     11..141     -  repeat_region  AAV2 ITR (fragment): inverted terminal repeat of adeno-associated virus serotype 2 inverted
    282..585     +  enhancer       CMV enhancer: human cytomegalovirus immediate early enhancer
    611..989     +  promoter       hSyn promoter (fragment): human synapsin I promoter; confers neuron-specific expression (Kügler et al., 2003)
   1020..1152    +  intron         chimeric intron: chimera between introns from human β-globin and immunoglobulin heavy chain genes
   1196..1915    +  CDS            EGFP: the original enhanced GFP (Yang et al., 1996) mammalian codon-optimized
   1972..2513    +  misc_feature   WPRE (fragment): woodchuck hepatitis virus posttranscriptional regulatory element
   2527..2734    +  polyA_signal   bGH poly(A) signal: bovine growth hormone polyadenylation signal
   2822..2952    +  repeat_region  AAV2 ITR (fragment): inverted terminal repeat of adeno-associated virus serotype 2 inverted
   2966..3123    +  CDS            lacZα (fragment): LacZα fragment of β-galactosidase; lacZ fragment
   3128..3556    +  rep_origin     f1 ori (sequence partly withheld): f1 bacteriophage origin of replication; arrow indicates direction of (+) strand synthesis
   3609..3713    +  promoter       AmpR promoter: bla
   3714..4574    +  CDS            AmpR: β-lactamase; bla; confers resistance to ampicillin, carbenicillin, and related antibiotics
   4745..5333    +  rep_origin     ori: high-copy-number ColE1/pMB1/pBR322/pUC origin of replication
   5516..5608    +  CDS            lacI (fragment): lac repressor; lacI; The lac repressor binds to the lac operator to inhibit transcription in E. coli. This inhibition can be relieved by adding lactose or isopropyl-β-D-thiogalactopyranoside (IPTG).
   5621..5642    +  protein_bind   CAP binding site: CAP binding activates transcription in the presence of cAMP. E. coli catabolite activator protein
   5657..5687    +  promoter       lac promoter: promoter for the E. coli lac operon
   5695..5711    +  protein_bind   lac operator: The lac repressor binds to the lac operator to inhibit transcription in E. coli. This inhibition can be relieved by adding lactose or isopropyl-β-D-thiogalactopyranoside (IPTG). lac repressor encoded by lacI
>Addgene plasmid #247941 | pAAV-CMVenh synapsin-intron-eGFP | addgene full sequence | sequence record 496505 | Addgene NGS Result
CCTTAATTAGGCTGCGCGCTCGCTCGCTCACTGAGGCCGCCCGGGCAAAGCCCGGGCGTCGGGCGACCTT
TGGTCGCCCGGCCTCAGTGAGCGAGCGAGCGCGCAGAGAGGGAGTGGCCAACTCCATCACTAGGGGTTCC
TTGTAGTTAATGATTAACCCGCCATGCTACTTATCTACGTAGCCATGCTCTAGGAAGATCGGAATTCGCC
CTTAAGCTAGATAGTTATTAATAGTAATCAATTACGGGGTCATTAGTTCATAGCCCATATATGGAGTTCC
GCGTTACATAACTTACGGTAAATGGCCCGCCTGGCTGACCGCCCAACGACCCCCGCCCATTGACGTCAAT
AATGACGTATGTTCCCATAGTAACGCCAATAGGGACTTTCCATTGACGTCAATGGGTGGAGTATTTACGG
TAAACTGCCCACTTGGCAGTACATCAAGTGTATCATATGCCAAGTACGCCCCCTATTGACGTCAATGACG
GTAAATGGCCCGCCTGGCATTATGCCCAGTACATGACCTTATGGGACTTTCCTACTTGGCAGTACATCTA
CGTATTAGTCATCGCTATTACCATGGCACCTGCAGAGGGCCCTGCGTATGAGTGCAAGTGGGTTTTAGGA
CCAGGATGAGGCGGGGTGGGGGTGCCTACCTGACGACCGACCCCGACCCACTGGACAAGCACCCAACCCC
CATTCCCCAAATTGCGCATCCCCTATCAGAGAGGGGGAGGGGAAACAGGATGCGGCGAGGCGCGTGCGCA
CTGCCAGCTTCAGCACCGCGGACAGTGCCTTCGCCCCCGCCTGGCGGCGCGCGCCACCGCCGCCTCAGCA
CTGAAGGCGCGCTGACGTCACTCGCCGGTCCCCCGCAAACTCCCCTTCCCGGCCACCTTGGTCGCGTCCG
CGCCGCCGCCGGCCCAGCCGGACCGCACCACGCGAGGCGCGAGATAGGGGGGCACGGGCGCGACCATCTG
CGCTGCGGCCGCACTAGTTGGTCGTGAGGCACTGGGCAGGTAAGTATCAAGGTTACAAGACAGGTTTAAG
GAGACCAATAGAAACTGGGCTTGTCGAGACAGAGAAGACTCTTGCGTTTCTGATAGGCACCTATTGGTCT
TACTGACATCCACTTTGCCTTTCTCTCCACAGGTGTCCAGGCGGCCGCTCTAGAGGATCCCCACCGGTCG
CCACCATGGTGAGCAAGGGCGAGGAGCTGTTCACCGGGGTGGTGCCCATCCTGGTCGAGCTGGACGGCGA
CGTAAACGGCCACAAGTTCAGCGTGTCCGGCGAGGGCGAGGGCGATGCCACCTACGGCAAGCTGACCCTG
AAGTTCATCTGCACCACCGGCAAGCTGCCCGTGCCCTGGCCCACCCTCGTGACCACCCTGACCTACGGCG
TGCAGTGCTTCAGCCGCTACCCCGACCACATGAAGCAGCACGACTTCTTCAAGTCCGCCATGCCCGAAGG
CTACGTCCAGGAGCGCACCATCTTCTTCAAGGACGACGGCAACTACAAGACCCGCGCCGAGGTGAAGTTC
GAGGGCGACACCCTGGTGAACCGCATCGAGCTGAAGGGCATCGACTTCAAGGAGGACGGCAACATCCTGG
GGCACAAGCTGGAGTACAACTACAACAGCCACAACGTCTATATCATGGCCGACAAGCAGAAGAACGGCAT
CAAGGTGAACTTCAAGATCCGCCACAACATCGAGGACGGCAGCGTGCAGCTCGCCGACCACTACCAGCAG
AACACCCCCATCGGCGACGGCCCCGTGCTGCTGCCCGACAACCACTACCTGAGCACCCAGTCCGCCCTGA
GCAAAGACCCCAACGAGAAGCGCGATCACATGGTCCTGCTGGAGTTCGTGACCGCCGCCGGGATCACTCT
CGGCATGGACGAGCTGTACAAGTAAAGCGGCCGCGACTCTAGCTCGAGCACTAGTCCCCGGGACCGCGGC
ACGCGTGATCCAATCAACCTCTGGATTACAAAATTTGTGAAAGATTGACTGGTATTCTTAACTATGTTGC
TCCTTTTACGCTATGTGGATACGCTGCTTTAATGCCTTTGTATCATGCTATTGCTTCCCGTATGGCTTTC
ATTTTCTCCTCCTTGTATAAATCCTGGTTGCTGTCTCTTTATGAGGAGTTGTGGCCCGTTGTCAGGCAAC
GTGGCGTGGTGTGCACTGTGTTTGCTGACGCAACCCCCACTGGTTGGGGCATTGCCACCACCTGTCAGCT
CCTTTCCGGGACTTTCGCTTTCCCCCTCCCTATTGCCACGGCGGAACTCATCGCCGCCTGCCTTGCCCGC
TGCTGGACAGGGGCTCGGCTGTTGGGCACTGACAATTCCGTGGTGTTGTCGGGGAAATCATCGTCCTTTC
CTTGGCTGCTCGCCTGTGTTGCCACCTGGATTCTGCGCGGGACGTCCTTCTGCTACGTCCCTTCGGCCCT
CAATCCAGCGGACCTTCCTTCCCGCGGCCTGCTGCCGGCTCTGCGGCCTCTTCCGCGTCTTCGAGATCTG
CCTCGACTGTGCCTTCTAGTTGCCAGCCATCTGTTGTTTGCCCCTCCCCCGTGCCTTCCTTGACCCTGGA
AGGTGCCACTCCCACTGTCCTTTCCTAATAAAATGAGGAAATTGCATCGCATTGTCTGAGTAGGTGTCAT
TCTATTCTGGGGGGTGGGGTGGGGCAGGACAGCAAGGGGGAGGATTGGGAAGACAATAGCAGGCATGCTG
GGGACTCGAGTTAAGGGCGAATTCCCGATAAGGATCTTCCTAGAGCATGGCTACGTAGATAAGTAGCATG
GCGGGTTAATCATTAACTACAAGGAACCCCTAGTGATGGAGTTGGCCACTCCCTCTCTGCGCGCTCGCTC
GCTCACTGAGGCCGGGCGACCAAAGGTCGCCCGACGCCCGGGCTTTGCCCGGGCGGCCTCAGTGAGCGAG
CGAGCGCGCAGCCTTAATTAACCTAATTCACTGGCCGTCGTTTTACAACGTCGTGACTGGGAAAACCCTG
GCGTTACCCAACTTAATCGCCTTGCAGCACATCCCCCTTTCGCCAGCTGGCGTAATAGCGAAGAGGCCCG
CACCGATCGCCCTTCCCAACAGTTGCGCAGCCTGAATGGCGAATGGG
[124 nt withheld, positions 3128-3251]
C
[91 nt withheld, positions 3253-3343]
A
[49 nt withheld, positions 3345-3393]
CCTTTGACGTTGGAGTCCACGTTCTTT
[37 nt withheld, positions 3421-3457]
ACCCTATCTCGGTCTATTCTTTTGATTTATAAGGGATTTTGCCGATTTCGGCCTATTGGTTAAAAAATGA
GCTGATTTAACAAAAATTTAACGCGAATTTTAACAAAATATTAACGCTTACAATTTAGGTGGCACTTTTC
GGGGAAATGTGCGCGGAACCCCTATTTGTTTATTTTTCTAAATACATTCAAATATGTATCCGCTCATGAG
ACAATAACCCTGATAAATGCTTCAATAATATTGAAAAAGGAAGAGTATGAGTATTCAACATTTCCGTGTC
GCCCTTATTCCCTTTTTTGCGGCATTTTGCCTTCCTGTTTTTGCTCACCCAGAAACGCTGGTGAAAGTAA
AAGATGCTGAAGATCAGTTGGGTGCACGAGTGGGTTACATCGAACTGGATCTCAACAGCGGTAAGATCCT
TGAGAGTTTTCGCCCCGAAGAACGTTTTCCAATGATGAGCACTTTTAAAGTTCTGCTATGTGGCGCGGTA
TTATCCCGTATTGACGCCGGGCAAGAGCAACTCGGTCGCCGCATACACTATTCTCAGAATGACTTGGTTG
AGTACTCACCAGTCACAGAAAAGCATCTTACGGATGGCATGACAGTAAGAGAATTATGCAGTGCTGCCAT
AACCATGAGTGATAACACTGCGGCCAACTTACTTCTGACAACGATCGGAGGACCGAAGGAGCTAACCGCT
TTTTTGCACAACATGGGGGATCATGTAACTCGCCTTGATCGTTGGGAACCGGAGCTGAATGAAGCCATAC
CAAACGACGAGCGTGACACCACGATGCCTGTAGCAATGGCAACAACGTTGCGCAAACTATTAACTGGCGA
ACTACTTACTCTAGCTTCCCGGCAACAATTAATAGACTGGATGGAGGCGGATAAAGTTGCAGGACCACTT
CTGCGCTCGGCCCTTCCGGCTGGCTGGTTTATTGCTGATAAATCTGGAGCCGGTGAGCGTGGGTCTCGCG
GTATCATTGCAGCACTGGGGCCAGATGGTAAGCCCTCCCGTATCGTAGTTATCTACACGACGGGGAGTCA
GGCAACTATGGATGAACGAAATAGACAGATCGCTGAGATAGGTGCCTCACTGATTAAGCATTGGTAACTG
TCAGACCAAGTTTACTCATATATACTTTAGATTGATTTAAAACTTCATTTTTAATTTAAAAGGATCTAGG
TGAAGATCCTTTTTGATAATCTCATGACCAAAATCCCTTAACGTGAGTTTTCGTTCCACTGAGCGTCAGA
CCCCGTAGAAAAGATCAAAGGATCTTCTTGAGATCCTTTTTTTCTGCGCGTAATCTGCTGCTTGCAAACA
AAAAAACCACCGCTACCAGCGGTGGTTTGTTTGCCGGATCAAGAGCTACCAACTCTTTTTCCGAAGGTAA
CTGGCTTCAGCAGAGCGCAGATACCAAATACTGTTCTTCTAGTGTAGCCGTAGTTAGGCCACCACTTCAA
GAACTCTGTAGCACCGCCTACATACCTCGCTCTGCTAATCCTGTTACCAGTGGCTGCTGCCAGTGGCGAT
AAGTCGTGTCTTACCGGGTTGGACTCAAGACGATAGTTACCGGATAAGGCGCAGCGGTCGGGCTGAACGG
GGGGTTCGTGCACACAGCCCAGCTTGGAGCGAACGACCTACACCGAACTGAGATACCTACAGCGTGAGCT
ATGAGAAAGCGCCACGCTTCCCGAAGGGAGAAAGGCGGACAGGTATCCGGTAAGCGGCAGGGTCGGAACA
GGAGAGCGCACGAGGGAGCTTCCAGGGGGAAACGCCTGGTATCTTTATAGTCCTGTCGGGTTTCGCCACC
TCTGACTTGAGCGTCGATTTTTGTGATGCTCGTCAGGGGGGCGGAGCCTATGGAAAAACGCCAGCAACGC
GGCCTTTTTACGGTTCCTGGCCTTTTGCTGGCCTTTTGCTCACATGTTCTTTCCTGCGTTATCCCCTGAT
TCTGTGGATAACCGTATTACCGCCTTTGAGTGAGCTGATACCGCTCGCCGCAGCCGAACGACCGAGCGCA
GCGAGTCAGTGAGCGAGGAAGCGGAAGAGCGCCCAATACGCAAACCGCCTCTCCCCGCGCGTTGGCCGAT
TCATTAATGCAGCTGGCACGACAGGTTTCCCGACTGGAAAGCGGGCAGTGAGCGCAACGCAATTAATGTG
AGTTAGCTCACTCATTAGGCACCCCAGGCTTTACACTTTATGCTTCCGGCTCGTATGTTGTGTGGAATTG
TGAGCGGATAACAATTTCACACAGGAAACAGCTATGACCATGATTACGCCAGATTTAATTAAGG
